Addgene plasmid #173949: pGL3-noSV40-humanEC1.45_p300peak1-2
Purpose: Firefly luciferase enhancer reporter plasmid.
Depositing lab: Joanna Wysocka. Depositing organization: Stanford University. Publication: Loss of Extreme Long-Range Enhancers in Human Neural Crest Drives a Craniofacial Disorder. Long HK, Osterwalder M, Welsh IC, Hansen K, Davies JOJ, Liu YE, Koska M, Adams AT, Aho R, Arora N, Ikeda K, Williams RM, Sauka-Spengler T, Porteus MH, Mohun T, Dickel DE, Swigut T, Hughes JR, Higgs DR, Visel A, Selleri L, Wysocka J. Cell Stem Cell. 2020 Nov 5;27(5):765-783.e14. doi: 10.1016/j.stem.2020.09.001. Epub 2020 Sep 28. PubMed 32991838.
Backbone
  Vector backbone: pGL3-Promoter, GenBank: U47298.2
  Backbone manufacturer: Promega
  Backbone size w/o insert (bp): 5016
  Vector type: Luciferase
Growth in bacteria
  Bacterial resistance: Ampicillin, 100 μg/mL
  Growth temperature: 37°C
  Growth strain: DH5alpha
  Copy number: High Copy
Gene/Insert
  Gene/Insert name: p300 peak 1 and peak 2 from SOX9 enhancer cluster EC1.45
  Species: H. sapiens (human)
  Insert size (bp): 1596
  Mutation: None
  Promoter: SV40 promoter
  Cloning method: Restriction Enzyme; 5′ cloning site unknown (unknown if destroyed)
  Sequencing primers: 5′ CGCTCTCCATCAAAACAAAACG; 3′ GAGTTAGGGGCGGGATGG
Terms and licenses: Academic/Nonprofit Terms; Industry Terms: Not Available to Industry
How to cite: pGL3-noSV40-humanEC1.45_p300peak1-2 was a gift from Joanna Wysocka (Addgene plasmid # 173949 ; http://n2t.net/addgene:173949 ; RRID:Addgene_173949)
