[The description below was written by a language model from this plasmid's Addgene catalogue record and pLannotate feature annotations shown in this document.]
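Description:
pGL3-noSV40-humanEC1.45_p300peak1-2 is a firefly luciferase enhancer reporter plasmid built on the Promega pGL3-Promoter backbone and intended for testing the activity of a human regulatory element in transfected cells. It is propagated in E. coli as a high-copy plasmid through a ColE1/pUC-type origin and selected with ampicillin via the β-lactamase gene and its bla promoter. An f1 bacteriophage origin is also present. The short large T antigen, tetracycline resistance and lacZα matches in the annotation are only fragments, best read as backbone remnants rather than functional genes.

The insert is a roughly 1.6 kb human fragment comprising p300 peak 1 and peak 2 of the SOX9 enhancer cluster EC1.45, recorded as unmutated. The reporter unit consists of the SV40 early promoter driving the enhanced luc+ firefly luciferase coding sequence, followed by an SV40 polyadenylation signal. Upstream of the cloning region sit a synthetic poly(A) signal and an RNA polymerase II pause site from the human α2 globin gene, which limit read-through transcription from the backbone so that luciferase output reflects the promoter and the cloned element. The enhancer fragment is not itself annotated, but the unannotated stretch between the pause site and the SV40 promoter on the circular 6.6 kb sequence matches the insert size, suggesting it lies immediately upstream of the promoter. Despite "noSV40" in the name, both the catalogue entry and the annotation indicate an SV40 promoter; the record does not explain what the name refers to. The associated study concerns long-range SOX9 enhancers in human neural crest and a craniofacial disorder, consistent with using this plasmid to measure the enhancer activity of these EC1.45 subregions.
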