Features (pLannotate 1.2.2; 12 found; start..end, strand, type, name):
     12..208     +  promoter       SV40 promoter: SV40 early promoter
    244..1896    +  CDS            luciferase: firefly luciferase; luc+; enhanced luc+ version of the luciferase gene
   1937..2058    -  polyA_signal   SV40 poly(A) signal: SV40 polyadenylation signal
   2081..2149    -  CDS            large T antigen (fragment): large T antigen from SV40 (simian virus 40)
   2171..2303    +  CDS            TcR (fragment): tetracycline efflux protein; tet; confers resistance to tetracycline
   2483..3071    -  rep_origin     ori: high-copy-number ColE1/pMB1/pBR322/pUC origin of replication
   3242..4102    -  CDS            AmpR: β-lactamase; bla; confers resistance to ampicillin, carbenicillin, and related antibiotics
   4103..4207    -  promoter       AmpR promoter: bla
   4234..4662    +  rep_origin     f1 ori (sequence partly withheld): f1 bacteriophage origin of replication; arrow indicates direction of (+) strand synthesis
   4694..4761    -  CDS            lacZα (fragment): LacZα fragment of β-galactosidase; lacZ fragment
   4820..4868    +  polyA_signal   poly(A) signal: synthetic polyadenylation signal
   4882..4973    +  misc_feature   pause site: RNA polymerase II transcriptional pause signal from the human α2 globin gene
>Addgene plasmid #173949 | pGL3-noSV40-humanEC1.45_p300peak1-2 | addgene full sequence | sequence record 341651 | Addgene NGS Result
GATCTGCGATCTGCATCTCAATTAGTCAGCAACCATAGTCCCGCCCCTAACTCCGCCCATCCCGCCCCTA
ACTCCGCCCAGTTCCGCCCATTCTCCGCCCCATCGCTGACTAATTTTTTTTATTTATGCAGAGGCCGAGG
CCGCCTCGGCCTCTGAGCTATTCCAGAAGTAGTGAGGAGGCTTTTTTGGAGGCCTAGGCTTTTGCAAAAA
GCTTGGCATTCCGGTACTGTTGGTAAAGCCACCATGGAAGACGCCAAAAACATAAAGAAAGGCCCGGCGC
CATTCTATCCGCTGGAAGATGGAACCGCTGGAGAGCAACTGCATAAGGCTATGAAGAGATACGCCCTGGT
TCCTGGAACAATTGCTTTTACAGATGCACATATCGAGGTGGACATCACTTACGCTGAGTACTTCGAAATG
TCCGTTCGGTTGGCAGAAGCTATGAAACGATATGGGCTGAATACAAATCACAGAATCGTCGTATGCAGTG
AAAACTCTCTTCAATTCTTTATGCCGGTGTTGGGCGCGTTATTTATCGGAGTTGCAGTTGCGCCCGCGAA
CGACATTTATAATGAACGTGAATTGCTCAACAGTATGGGCATTTCGCAGCCTACCGTGGTGTTCGTTTCC
AAAAAGGGGTTGCAAAAAATTTTGAACGTGCAAAAAAAGCTCCCAATCATCCAAAAAATTATTATCATGG
ATTCTAAAACGGATTACCAGGGATTTCAGTCGATGTACACGTTCGTCACATCTCATCTACCTCCCGGTTT
TAATGAATACGATTTTGTGCCAGAGTCCTTCGATAGGGACAAGACAATTGCACTGATCATGAACTCCTCT
GGATCTACTGGTCTGCCTAAAGGTGTCGCTCTGCCTCATAGAACTGCCTGCGTGAGATTCTCGCATGCCA
GAGATCCTATTTTTGGCAATCAAATCATTCCGGATACTGCGATTTTAAGTGTTGTTCCATTCCATCACGG
TTTTGGAATGTTTACTACACTCGGATATTTGATATGTGGATTTCGAGTCGTCTTAATGTATAGATTTGAA
GAAGAGCTGTTTCTGAGGAGCCTTCAGGATTACAAGATTCAAAGTGCGCTGCTGGTGCCAACCCTATTCT
CCTTCTTCGCCAAAAGCACTCTGATTGACAAATACGATTTATCTAATTTACACGAAATTGCTTCTGGTGG
CGCTCCCCTCTCTAAGGAAGTCGGGGAAGCGGTTGCCAAGAGGTTCCATCTGCCAGGTATCAGGCAAGGA
TATGGGCTCACTGAGACTACATCAGCTATTCTGATTACACCCGAGGGGGATGATAAACCGGGCGCGGTCG
GTAAAGTTGTTCCATTTTTTGAAGCGAAGGTTGTGGATCTGGATACCGGGAAAACGCTGGGCGTTAATCA
AAGAGGCGAACTGTGTGTGAGAGGTCCTATGATTATGTCCGGTTATGTAAACAATCCGGAAGCGACCAAC
GCCTTGATTGACAAGGATGGATGGCTACATTCTGGAGACATAGCTTACTGGGACGAAGACGAACACTTCT
TCATCGTTGACCGCCTGAAGTCTCTGATTAAGTACAAAGGCTATCAGGTGGCTCCCGCTGAATTGGAATC
CATCTTGCTCCAACACCCCAACATCTTCGACGCAGGTGTCGCAGGTCTTCCCGACGATGACGCCGGTGAA
CTTCCCGCCGCCGTTGTTGTTTTGGAGCACGGAAAGACGATGACGGAAAAAGAGATCGTGGATTACGTCG
CCAGTCAAGTAACAACCGCGAAAAAGTTGCGCGGAGGAGTTGTGTTTGTGGACGAAGTACCGAAAGGTCT
TACCGGAAAACTCGACGCAAGAAAAATCAGAGAGATCCTCATAAAGGCCAAGAAGGGCGGAAAGATCGCC
GTGTAATTCTAGAGTCGGGGCGGCCGGCCGCTTCGAGCAGACATGATAAGATACATTGATGAGTTTGGAC
AAACCACAACTAGAATGCAGTGAAAAAAATGCTTTATTTGTGAAATTTGTGATGCTATTGCTTTATTTGT
AACCATTATAAGCTGCAATAAACAAGTTAACAACAACAATTGCATTCATTTTATGTTTCAGGTTCAGGGG
GAGGTGTGGGAGGTTTTTTAAAGCAAGTAAAACCTCTACAAATGTGGTAAAATCGATAAGGATCTGGATC
CGTCGACCGATGCCCTTGAGAGCCTTCAACCCAGTCAGCTCCTTCCGGTGGGCGCGGGGCATGACTATCG
TCGCCGCACTTATGACTGTCTTCTTTATCATGCAACTCGTAGGACAGGTGCCGGCAGCGCTCTTCCGCTT
CCTCGCTCACTGACTCGCTGCGCTCGGTCGTTCGGCTGCGGCGAGCGGTATCAGCTCACTCAAAGGCGGT
AATACGGTTATCCACAGAATCAGGGGATAACGCAGGAAAGAACATGTGAGCAAAAGGCCAGCAAAAGGCC
AGGAACCGTAAAAAGGCCGCGTTGCTGGCGTTTTTCCATAGGCTCCGCCCCCCTGACGAGCATCACAAAA
ATCGACGCTCAAGTCAGAGGTGGCGAAACCCGACAGGACTATAAAGATACCAGGCGTTTCCCCCTGGAAG
CTCCCTCGTGCGCTCTCCTGTTCCGACCCTGCCGCTTACCGGATACCTGTCCGCCTTTCTCCCTTCGGGA
AGCGTGGCGCTTTCTCATAGCTCACGCTGTAGGTATCTCAGTTCGGTGTAGGTCGTTCGCTCCAAGCTGG
GCTGTGTGCACGAACCCCCCGTTCAGCCCGACCGCTGCGCCTTATCCGGTAACTATCGTCTTGAGTCCAA
CCCGGTAAGACACGACTTATCGCCACTGGCAGCAGCCACTGGTAACAGGATTAGCAGAGCGAGGTATGTA
GGCGGTGCTACAGAGTTCTTGAAGTGGTGGCCTAACTACGGCTACACTAGAAGAACAGTATTTGGTATCT
GCGCTCTGCTGAAGCCAGTTACCTTCGGAAAAAGAGTTGGTAGCTCTTGATCCGGCAAACAAACCACCGC
TGGTAGCGGTGGTTTTTTTGTTTGCAAGCAGCAGATTACGCGCAGAAAAAAAGGATCTCAAGAAGATCCT
TTGATCTTTTCTACGGGGTCTGACGCTCAGTGGAACGAAAACTCACGTTAAGGGATTTTGGTCATGAGAT
TATCAAAAAGGATCTTCACCTAGATCCTTTTAAATTAAAAATGAAGTTTTAAATCAATCTAAAGTATATA
TGAGTAAACTTGGTCTGACAGTTACCAATGCTTAATCAGTGAGGCACCTATCTCAGCGATCTGTCTATTT
CGTTCATCCATAGTTGCCTGACTCCCCGTCGTGTAGATAACTACGATACGGGAGGGCTTACCATCTGGCC
CCAGTGCTGCAATGATACCGCGAGACCCACGCTCACCGGCTCCAGATTTATCAGCAATAAACCAGCCAGC
CGGAAGGGCCGAGCGCAGAAGTGGTCCTGCAACTTTATCCGCCTCCATCCAGTCTATTAATTGTTGCCGG
GAAGCTAGAGTAAGTAGTTCGCCAGTTAATAGTTTGCGCAACGTTGTTGCCATTGCTACAGGCATCGTGG
TGTCACGCTCGTCGTTTGGTATGGCTTCATTCAGCTCCGGTTCCCAACGATCAAGGCGAGTTACATGATC
CCCCATGTTGTGCAAAAAAGCGGTTAGCTCCTTCGGTCCTCCGATCGTTGTCAGAAGTAAGTTGGCCGCA
GTGTTATCACTCATGGTTATGGCAGCACTGCATAATTCTCTTACTGTCATGCCATCCGTAAGATGCTTTT
CTGTGACTGGTGAGTACTCAACCAAGTCATTCTGAGAATAGTGTATGCGGCGACCGAGTTGCTCTTGCCC
GGCGTCAATACGGGATAATACCGCGCCACATAGCAGAACTTTAAAAGTGCTCATCATTGGAAAACGTTCT
TCGGGGCGAAAACTCTCAAGGATCTTACCGCTGTTGAGATCCAGTTCGATGTAACCCACTCGTGCACCCA
ACTGATCTTCAGCATCTTTTACTTTCACCAGCGTTTCTGGGTGAGCAAAAACAGGAAGGCAAAATGCCGC
AAAAAAGGGAATAAGGGCGACACGGAAATGTTGAATACTCATACTCTTCCTTTTTCAATATTATTGAAGC
ATTTATCAGGGTTATTGTCTCATGAGCGGATACATATTTGAATGTATTTAGAAAAATAAACAAATAGGGG
TTCCGCGCACATTTCCCCGAAAAGTGCCACCTG
[124 nt withheld, positions 4234-4357]
C
[91 nt withheld, positions 4359-4449]
A
[49 nt withheld, positions 4451-4499]
CCTTTGACGTTGGAGTCCACGTTCTTT
[37 nt withheld, positions 4527-4563]
ACCCTATCTCGGTCTATTCTTTTGATTTATAAGGGATTTTGCCGATTTCGGCCTATTGGTTAAAAAATGA
GCTGATTTAACAAAAATTTAACGCGAATTTTAACAAAATATTAACGCTTACAATTTGCCATTCGCCATTC
AGGCTGCGCAACTGTTGGGAAGGGCGATCGGTGCGGGCCTCTTCGCTATTACGCCAGCCCAAGCTACCAT
GATAAGTAAGTAATATTAAGGTACGGGAGGTACTTGGAGCGGCCGCAATAAAATATCTTTATTTTCATTA
CATCTGTGTGTTGGTTTTTTGTGTGAATCGATAGTACTAACATACGCTCTCCATCAAAACAAAACGAAAC
AAAACAAACTAGCAAAATAGGCTGTCCCCAGTGCAAGTGCAGGTGCCAGAACATTTCTCTATCGATAGGT
ACCGAGCTCTTATTTAAGCAGCTGAATTTGAGGTAATTAGTTACAGCTGCAATAGGTAAATTGACATTAA
ATAATATACTTGACGTTAGGCTTCTTTACTGTAACTCACTTCTGGATGGCATGTTGTTGTCTGTTTTTAC
CTTTCTCCTTCCCCCCCCCCCAGTTGATCTATTAGGAAATAGAGAACTATCTTCATTTCTGCTCCTTCTT
CCAGGCTTGAATCTACACAACAGGCCACTCCCCAAAATTCCTCTGCTTAATTTAGAGAGCAGGTTTCAGG
GATTCACCTGGGAACAACAGCAGCAGGCACCTGACTCATATTCCTGGCGGAGAGGAAGGGAGGCCATGTA
GCTGCTCTTCCGTGGACGCGGATGCTTCCTGCCTCATAGCCGGGTCGCCTCCGCGCTAACCCCGTTGAAC
CTTGCAACCAGCCCCTCTAGAGTGTGGAAGAAAGGAGCATCGACCCAGCCTCAGGTTTCACTTCTGTTCT
AGTTTATCTATCTAACTTAGACCACATGTCTGTGCTTTCAGAAAATTTTCCCATTTTTGAATCACTAACA
GTACCCTTTATTCTTACTACTGCCAGGGATTCACTATTTTTAAACAGCTTTATTGTCATTTCAGTAGGAT
TTGGGGAAGAAAAGGAAGCGAATACATGTGTTCAATCCGTCATGTTGACTTGAAACTGCTGTTTTAAACT
GCTCTCTTTCTACGTATTTGATTCCTTTTGCTCTACCCATCCCCATGTGCCTCTACTTGTCAAGTATTGG
GAGATTATATAGGTTTCTTGTGTTTGTTGTGGTGATCAAAGTTTCTTGGGGCAGCGCCCTCATTATCTGT
CAGGCCTGGCTTCTATGATTGAGAACAGGTGCAGCCAAGCCTTTGCTCTCCCTACCACTTCTGTCTGTCA
AATAGAAAGCAGGAGGGAGCTTTTCTGTGGGATCTTTCCTTTCCTCTCAATTCTCTTTGCTGGAGAGCTC
TCCAGGATATTGGCAAGGATCTGAATTTGTGGCAGAGAAGCCCGAGTGAGTAACCAACTGTCCCCAATTG
TATTAGCCTTTTAAATAAAGGATTCCCAGCAAACATTCAGAAGAAACCATATGCCTTCCAGGGATAGGCA
GCTGGAAGAGAGGGAAGAGATTAATACAGAAAAAAGCTATAGGCCATCCCGATCCTATTCTTCAGTTCCT
TTATTGGAGGCATTAAGTTTTATTTTATTAACTTCTTTCTTGCCCTTCAAAAGTTGAGGGTGCTCACTCC
AGGGCTTGTGGATATCTGCCCCAGAGAACCTCAGTGCAAAGGTTTGAAATCACAGCTGGCTGTGATTAGA
AGGATTGGGAGAGATCAGTGCTTGATTAACTTTCAGCTGCTATTGGTTTGCCTCAGTTCCTGCAGGAGAA
TTAATCTGTAGGTTCGAGTAAATTTTGGATCTTAATGGATACCAGATACATTGAGCCCACCCAGACCACC
AAGATTTTGCAATCCTTTTCCTCACATTTAAATGGTACAAATGAATTCATTCCTCCTTACTCAGTGAACA
GAATAACTCTACCTCAAGGTTTTTCTCATATAGCATTCACTTGATTTTGCCTTCTTTTCCAAGAAAGTAT
AGATTCGTTGGGGCAAGGA
